Addgene plasmid #131579: Ad-mMKP3 S159A S197A-Flag
Purpose: Expresses MKP-3 with S159A mutation and S197A mutation in mammalian cells
Depositing lab: Haiyan Xu. Depositing organization: Brown University.
Backbone
  Vector backbone: pAd/CMV/V5-DEST
  Backbone manufacturer: Invitrogen (Life Technologies)
  Backbone size w/o insert (bp): 36686
  Total vector size (bp): 37856
  Vector type: Adenoviral
Growth in bacteria
  Bacterial resistance: Ampicillin, 100 μg/mL
  Growth temperature: 37°C
  Growth strain: NEB Stable
  Copy number: Unknown
Gene/Insert
  Gene/Insert name: Mitogen-activated protein kinase phosphatase 3 (alt name: Mkp-3)
  Species: M. musculus (mouse)
  Insert size (bp): 1170
  Mutation: changed Serine 159 to Alanine and Serine 197 to Alanine
  GenBank ID: NM_026268.3
  Entrez Gene: Dusp6 (a.k.a. 1300019I03Rik, MKP-3, MKP3, PYST1)
  Promoter: CMV
  Tag / fusion protein: Flag
  Cloning method: Gateway Cloning
  Sequencing primers: 5′ T7 primer TAATACGACTCACTATAGGG
Terms and licenses: Academic/Nonprofit Terms; Industry Terms: Not Available to Industry
How to cite: Ad-mMKP3 S159A S197A-Flag was a gift from Haiyan Xu (Addgene plasmid # 131579 ; http://n2t.net/addgene:131579 ; RRID:Addgene_131579)
