[The description below was written by a language model from this plasmid's Addgene catalogue record and pLannotate feature annotations shown in this document.]
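Description:
Ad-mMKP3 S159A S197A-Flag is an adenoviral expression plasmid built on Invitrogen's pAd/CMV/V5-DEST Gateway destination backbone. It carries a human adenovirus serotype 5 genome flanked by the two inverted terminal repeats, with the Ad5 Ψ packaging signal next to the left ITR. The annotated viral content includes the replication genes (polymerase, preterminal protein, DNA-binding protein), VA RNAs, the late structural and packaging genes (including hexon, penton base and fiber), some E3 reading frames and the E4 region. No E1 coding sequences are annotated; the expression cassette sits where they would lie, consistent with a replication-defective vector that would need a complementing packaging cell line. Outside the ITRs, the plasmid is propagated in E. coli through a ColE1/pUC-type origin and selected with ampicillin via β-lactamase.

The payload is mouse Dusp6 (MAP kinase phosphatase 3, MKP-3), a dual-specificity phosphatase that inactivates ERK-family MAP kinases. It carries serine-to-alanine substitutions at positions 159 and 197. The coding sequence was inserted by Gateway recombination and lies between attB1 and attB2, downstream of the CMV immediate-early enhancer/promoter and a T7 promoter. The backbone's V5 tag sequence and the HSV TK polyadenylation signal follow it. The catalogue lists a Flag tag, which the feature table does not annotate separately, and the record does not state whether the V5 tag is read through in frame.

The stated purpose is expression of this double mutant in mammalian cells. The sequenced record is 35,700 nt, shorter than the 37,856 bp total size given in the catalogue, and the record does not explain the difference.
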