Features (pLannotate 1.2.2; 45 found; start..end, strand, type, name):
      1..103     +  repeat_region  ITR: inverted terminal repeat of human adenovirus serotype 5 inverted
    191..341     +  misc_signal    Ad5 Ψ: packaging signal for adenovirus serotype 5
    524..576     -  misc_feature   bom (fragment): basis of mobility region from pBR322
    731..1110    +  enhancer       CMV enhancer: human cytomegalovirus immediate early enhancer
   1111..1314    +  promoter       CMV promoter: human cytomegalovirus (CMV) immediate early promoter
   1310..1343    +  LTR            5' LTR (truncated) (fragment): truncated 5' long terminal repeat (LTR) from HIV-1
   1359..1377    +  promoter       T7 promoter: promoter for bacteriophage T7 RNA polymerase
   1407..1431    +  protein_bind   attB1: mutant version of attB; recombination site for the Gateway® BP reaction BP Clonase™
   1468..2610    +  CDS            Dusp6: DUS6_MOUSE - Also known as Mkp3. Experimental evidence at protein level: Swiss-Prot protein existence level 1. Inactivates MAP kinases. Has a specificity for the ERK family (By similarity). Plays an important role in alleviating acute postoperative pain (PubMed:24155322, PubMed:28405172). Necessary for the normal dephosphorylation of the long-lasting phosphorylated forms of spinal MAPK1/3 and MAP kinase p38 induced by peripheral surgery, which drives the resolution of acute postoperative allodynia (PubMed:24155322). Also important for dephosphorylation of MAPK1/3 in local wound tissue, which f
   2663..2687    -  protein_bind   attB2: mutant version of attB; recombination site for the Gateway® BP reaction BP Clonase™
   2713..2754    +  CDS            V5 tag: epitope tag from simian virus 5
   2838..2886    +  polyA_signal   HSV TK poly(A) signal: herpes simplex virus thymidine kinase polyadenylation signal (Cole and Stacy, 1985)
   3168..3587    +  CDS            IX: CAP9_ADE05 - Experimental evidence at protein level: Swiss-Prot protein existence level 1. Structural component of the virion that acts as a cement protein on the capsid exterior and forms triskelion structures consisting of three molecules that stabilize three hexon trimers at the center of each icosahedral facet and fixes the peripentonal hexons. Dispensable for assembly. During virus entry, recruits the anterograde motor kinesin-1 to the capsid docked at the nuclear pore complex thereby subjecting the docked capsid to a pulling force. The resulting tension leads to capsid disruption, disper
   3674..4903    -  CDS            IVa2 (fragment): PKG1_ADEM1 - Protein inferred from homology: Swiss-Prot protein existence level 3. Component of the packaging machinery which encapsidates the viral DNA into preformed capsids and transcriptional activator of the viral major late promoter (MLP). Binds, along with packaging proteins 2 and 3, to the specific packaging sequence on the left end of viral genomic DNA and displays ATPase activity thereby providing the power stroke of the packaging machinery. The activity of packaging protein IVa2 is stimulated by protein 33K which acts as a terminase. May be the protein that pumps DNA into the capsid
   4759..7926    -  CDS            POL: DPOL_ADE05 - Experimental evidence at protein level: Swiss-Prot protein existence level 1. Eukaryotic-type DNA polymerase involved in viral genomic replication. DNA synthesis is protein primed, and acts in a strand displacement replication. Assembles in complex with viral pTP, DBP, host NFIA and host POU2F1/OCT1 on viral origin of replication. The polymerase covalently transfers dCMP onto pTP, thereby initiating complementary strand synthesis. From Human adenovirus C serotype 5 (HAdV-5) (Human adenovirus 5).
   8145..10148   -  CDS            PTP: TERM_ADE05 - Experimental evidence at protein level: Swiss-Prot protein existence level 1. Protein covalently bound to the viral DNA that acts as a primer for viral genomic replication by DNA strand displacement. Assembles on the viral origin of replication in an initiation complex with viral polymerase, DBP, host NFIA and host POU2F1/OCT1. During initiation, the polymerase covalently couples the first dCTP with Ser- 580 of pTP. The terminal protein stimulates the template activity over 20 fold compared to protein-free templates. Neo-synthesized viral genomes are linked to two preterminal prot
  10179..10335   +  ncRNA          VA: Accession: RF00102 - VA RNA
  10434..10591   +  ncRNA          VA: Accession: RF00102 - VA RNA
  10609..11853   +  CDS            L1: PKG3_ADE05 - Experimental evidence at protein level: Swiss-Prot protein existence level 1. Involved in viral genome packaging through its interaction with packaging proteins 1 and 2. After proteolytic cleavage by adenovirus protease, L1 52/55k protein is removed from the capsid during viral maturation. From Human adenovirus C serotype 5 (HAdV-5) (Human adenovirus 5).
  11877..13631   +  CDS            CAP3_ADE05: Experimental evidence at protein level: Swiss-Prot protein existence level 1. Structural component of the virion that acts as a cement protein on the capsid exterior and which mediates the interactions between the hexons, including the peripentonal hexons, and reaches all the way to the penton vertices. Two hexon linking proteins IIIa, one from each facet, stabilize the unique edge interface between a pair of facets. As the virus enters the host cell, hexon linking proteins IIIa are shed concomitant with virion acidification in the endosome. During virus assembly, seems to play a role in the s
  13716..15428   +  CDS            L2: CAPSP_ADE05 - Experimental evidence at protein level: Swiss-Prot protein existence level 1. Major capsid protein that self-associates to form penton base pentamers, each in the shape of a pentagon, situated at the 12 vertices of the pseudo T=25 capsid. Involved in virus secondary attachment to host cell after initial attachment by the fiber protein. Binds host integrin heterodimer ITGAV-ITGB5 (alphaV-beta5) thereby triggering clathrin-mediated endocytosis of virions. Mediates initial virus attachment to CXADR-negative cells. Binding to integrins ITGAV-ITGB5 also seems to induce macropinocytosi
  15438..16031   +  CDS            L2: NP_ADE02 - Experimental evidence at protein level: Swiss-Prot protein existence level 1. Plays a role in the inhibition of host immune response within the nucleus. Interacts with cellular nucleosomes and immobilizes the host immune danger signal HMGB1 on chromatin. In turn, prevents HMGB1 release out of the cell and thus decreases inflammation. Plays also a role in the wrapping and condensation of the viral DNA. May also promote viral genome import into the nucleus. From Human adenovirus C serotype 2 (HAdV-2) (Human adenovirus 2).
  16104..17207   +  CDS            L2: CORE5_ADE05 - Experimental evidence at protein level: Swiss-Prot protein existence level 1. Associates loosely with the viral DNA to form an outer shell around the nucleoprotein-DNA complex and links it with the capsid by binding the endosome lysis protein. Dissociates from the viral genome during entry. Might be involved in nuclear capsid assembly of the viral particles through its association with NPM1/nucleophosmin. From Human adenovirus C serotype 5 (HAdV-5) (Human adenovirus 5).
  17238..17477   +  CDS            COR10_ADE02: Experimental evidence at protein level: Swiss-Prot protein existence level 1. [Pre-core protein X]: Interacts with the viral DNA and aids in tightly condensing it within the capsid. Cleavage of pre-core protein X may serve to partially relax this structure within the mature virion prior to its entry into the nucleus. From Human adenovirus C serotype 2 (HAdV-2) (Human adenovirus 2).
  17563..18312   +  CDS            L3: CAP6_ADE05 - Experimental evidence at protein level: Swiss-Prot protein existence level 1. [Protease cofactor]: Cofactor that activates the viral protease. Binds to viral protease in a 1:1 ratio. From Human adenovirus C serotype 5 (HAdV-5) (Human adenovirus 5).
  18401..21256   +  CDS            L3 (sequence partly withheld): CAPSH_ADE05 - Experimental evidence at protein level: Swiss-Prot protein existence level 1. Major capsid protein that self-associates to form 240 hexon trimers, each in the shape of a hexagon, building most of the pseudo T=25 capsid. Assembled into trimeric units with the help of the chaperone shutoff protein. Transported by pre-protein VI to the nucleus where it associates with other structural proteins to form an empty capsid. Might be involved, through its interaction with host dyneins, in the intracellular microtubule-dependent transport of incoming viral capsid to the nucleus. From Human
  21292..21903   +  CDS            L3: PRO_ADE05 - Experimental evidence at transcript level: Swiss-Prot protein existence level 2. Cleaves viral precursor proteins (pTP, pIIIa, pVI, pVII, pVIII, and pX) inside newly assembled particles giving rise to mature virions. Protease complexed to its cofactor slides along the viral DNA to specifically locate and cleave the viral precursors. Mature virions have a weakened organization compared to the unmature virions, thereby facilitating subsequent uncoating. Without maturation, the particle lacks infectivity and is unable to uncoat. Late in adenovirus infection, in the cytoplasm, may part
  22005..23591   -  CDS            DBP: DNB2_ADE05 - Experimental evidence at protein level: Swiss-Prot protein existence level 1. Plays a role in the elongation phase of viral strand displacement replication by unwinding the template in an ATP- independent fashion, employing its capacity to form multimers. Also enhances the rate of initiation. Released from template upon second strand synthesis. Assembles in complex with viral pTP, viral pol, host NFIA and host POU2F1/OCT1 on viral origin of replication. Covers the whole ssDNA genome during synthesis. The complementary strand synthesis induces its relese from DNA template. May inhi
  23620..26040   +  CDS            L4: SHUT_ADE05 - Experimental evidence at protein level: Swiss-Prot protein existence level 1. Protein that inhibits host translation while promoting late viral translation by ribosome shunting. Blocks host cap-dependent translation by binding to eIF4G, displacing MKNK1 from cap initiation complexes and preventing EIF4E phosphorylation. Binds to the tripartite leader sequence of viral late mRNAs and recruits host eIF4G, PABPC1/poly-A binding protein and 40S ribosomes subunits on viral mRNAs, allowing ribosome shunting and efficient translation of late viral mRNAs even though conventional translati
  26253..26636   +  CDS            SF33K_ADE02 (fragment): Experimental evidence at protein level: Swiss-Prot protein existence level 1. Probably functions as the small terminase that is part of the molecular motor that translocates genomic DNA in empty capsid during DNA packaging. This motor is located at a unique vertex and comprises at least the IVa2 ATPase, the small terminase 33K and probably a portal. Forms a ring-like structure of about 17 nm in which genomic DNA is translocated into the capsid. Stimulates IVa2 ATPase activity in the presence of the viral genome. Once the DNA is packaged, the terminase detaches: the 33K protein is present in th
  26727..27407   +  CDS            L4: CAP8_ADE02 - Experimental evidence at protein level: Swiss-Prot protein existence level 1. [Hexon-linking protein-C]: Structural component of the virion that acts as a cement protein on the capsid interior and which glue the peripentonal hexons and group-of-nine hexons together. From Human adenovirus C serotype 2 (HAdV-2) (Human adenovirus 2).
  27411..27731   +  CDS            E312_ADE02: Experimental evidence at protein level: Swiss-Prot protein existence level 1. From Human adenovirus C serotype 2 (HAdV-2) (Human adenovirus 2).
  28146..28511   +  CDS            E3145_ADE02: Experimental evidence at protein level: Swiss-Prot protein existence level 1. May prevent Nf-kappaB activation by immune signals like Tumor necrosis factor, presumably by inhibiting NFKB1 dimer DNA-binding. May act directly at the TNF receptor to inhibit signaling. From Human adenovirus C serotype 2 (HAdV-2) (Human adenovirus 2).
  28542..28706   -  CDS            UXP_ADE05 (fragment): Experimental evidence at transcript level: Swiss-Prot protein existence level 2. Might play a role in viral replication since it is associated with viral replication centers. Seems to have an effect on DBP localization. From Human adenovirus C serotype 5 (HAdV-5) (Human adenovirus 5).
  28717..30459   +  CDS            SPIKE_ADE05: Experimental evidence at protein level: Swiss-Prot protein existence level 1. Forms spikes that protrude from each vertex of the icosahedral capsid. Interacts with host coxsackievirus and adenovirus receptor CXADR located at the cell tight junctions to provide virion initial attachment to target cell. The fiber protein binds to CXADR with a higher affinity than CXADR binds to itself, thereby blocking the cell-cell adhesion function of CXADR dimers and leading to local disruption of the tight junction. Fiber protein present on neo- synthesized particles may thus disrupt the junctional integrity
  30592..30669   -  CDS            E417_ADE03: Protein predicted: Swiss-Prot protein existence level 4. From Human adenovirus B serotype 3 (HAdV-3) (Human adenovirus 3).
  30871..31752   -  CDS            E434_ADE02: Experimental evidence at protein level: Swiss-Prot protein existence level 1. Plays a major role to prevent cellular inhibition of viral genome replication by nuclear bodies. Assembles an SCF-like E3 ubiquitin ligase complex based on the cellular proteins ELOB, ELOC, CUL5 and RBX1, in cooperation with viral E1B-55K. This viral RING-type ligase ubiquitinates cellular substrates prior to proteasomal degradation: p53/TP53, LIG4, MRE11-RAD50-NBS1 (MRN) complex, ITGA3, DAXX and BLM. From Human adenovirus C serotype 2 (HAdV-2) (Human adenovirus 2).
  32031..32378   -  CDS            E411_ADE05: Experimental evidence at protein level: Swiss-Prot protein existence level 1. From Human adenovirus C serotype 5 (HAdV-5) (Human adenovirus 5).
  32378..32767   -  CDS            E4RF2_ADE02: Protein predicted: Swiss-Prot protein existence level 4. From Human adenovirus C serotype 2 (HAdV-2) (Human adenovirus 2).
  32818..33201   -  CDS            E4RF1_ADE02: Experimental evidence at protein level: Swiss-Prot protein existence level 1. May modulate tight-junctions functions of infected cells through interactions with PDZ proteins. E4 ORF1 has ben show for Adenovirus 9 to interact with protein involved in tight junction regulation. May play a role in mTOR activation by activating PI3- kinase, thus overriding cellular checkpoint for translation. From Human adenovirus C serotype 2 (HAdV-2) (Human adenovirus 2).
  33511..33613   -  repeat_region  ITR: inverted terminal repeat of human adenovirus serotype 5 inverted
  33667..33791   +  CDS            TcR (fragment): tetracycline efflux protein; tet; confers resistance to tetracycline
  33837..34425   -  rep_origin     ori: high-copy-number ColE1/pMB1/pBR322/pUC origin of replication
  34577..35437   -  CDS            AmpR: β-lactamase; bla; confers resistance to ampicillin, carbenicillin, and related antibiotics
  35438..35542   -  promoter       AmpR promoter: bla
>Addgene plasmid #131579 | Ad-mMKP3 S159A S197A-Flag | addgene full sequence | sequence record 256812 | Addgene NGS Result
CATCATCAATAATATACCTTATTTTGGATTGAAGCCAATATGATAATGAGGGGGTGGAGTTTGTGACGTG
GCGCGGGGCGTGGGAACGGGGCGGGTGACGTAGTAGTGTGGCGGAAGTGTGATGTTGCAAGTGTGGCGGA
ACACATGTAAGCGACGGATGTGGCAAAAGTGACGTTTTTGGTGTGCGCCGGTGTACACAGGAAGTGACAA
TTTTCGCGCGGTTTTAGGCGGATGTTGTAGTAAATTTGGGCGTAACCGAGTAAGATTTGGCCATTTTCGC
GGGAAAACTGAATAAGAGGAAGTGAAATCTGAATAATTTTGTGTTACTCATAGCGCGTAATATTTGTCTA
GGGCCGCGGGGACTTTGACCGTTTACGTGGAGACTCGCCCAGGTGTTTTTCTCAGGTGTTTTCCGCGTTC
CGGGTCAAAGTTGGCGTTTTATTATTATAGTCAGTCGAAGCTTGGATCCGGTACCTCTAGAATTCTCGAG
CGGCCGCTAGCGACATCGGATCTCCCGATCCCCTATGGTGCACTCTCAGTACAATCTGCTCTGATGCCGC
ATAGTTAAGCCAGTATCTGCTCCCTGCTTGTGTGTTGGAGGTCGCTGAGTAGTGCGCGAGCAAAATTTAA
GCTACAACAAGGCAAGGCTTGACCGACAATTGCATGAAGAATCTGCTTAGGGTTAGGCGTTTTGCGCTGC
TTCGCGATGTACGGGCCAGATATACGCGTTGACATTGATTATTGACTAGTTATTAATAGTAATCAATTAC
GGGGTCATTAGTTCATAGCCCATATATGGAGTTCCGCGTTACATAACTTACGGTAAATGGCCCGCCTGGC
TGACCGCCCAACGACCCCCGCCCATTGACGTCAATAATGACGTATGTTCCCATAGTAACGCCAATAGGGA
CTTTCCATTGACGTCAATGGGTGGAGTATTTACGGTAAACTGCCCACTTGGCAGTACATCAAGTGTATCA
TATGCCAAGTACGCCCCCTATTGACGTCAATGACGGTAAATGGCCCGCCTGGCATTATGCCCAGTACATG
ACCTTATGGGACTTTCCTACTTGGCAGTACATCTACGTATTAGTCATCGCTATTACCATGGTGATGCGGT
TTTGGCAGTACATCAATGGGCGTGGATAGCGGTTTGACTCACGGGGATTTCCAAGTCTCCACCCCATTGA
CGTCAATGGGAGTTTGTTTTGGCACCAAAATCAACGGGACTTTCCAAAATGTCGTAACAACTCCGCCCCA
TTGACGCAAATGGGCGGTAGGCGTGTACGGTGGGAGGTCTATATAAGCAGAGCTCTCTGGCTAACTAGAG
AACCCACTGCTTACTGGCTTATCGAAATTAATACGACTCACTATAGGGAGACCCAAGCTGGCTAGTTAAG
CTATCAACAAGTTTGTACAAAAAAGCAGGCTCCGCGGCCGCCCCCTTCACCCTGCAGCTCGACCCCCATG
ATAGATACGCTCAGACCCGTGCCCTTCGCGTCGGAAATGGCGATCTGCAAGACGGTGTCGTGGCTCAACG
AGCAGCTGGAGCTGGGCAACGAACGGCTTCTGCTGATGGACTGCCGACCACAGGAGCTGTACGAGTCGTC
ACACATCGAATCTGCCATTAATGTGGCCATCCCCGGCATCATGCTGCGGCGTCTGCAGAAGGGCAACCTG
CCCGTGCGTGCGCTCTTCACGCGCTGCGAGGACCGGGACCGCTTTACCAGGCGCTGCGGCACCGACACCG
TGGTGCTGTACGACGAGAATAGCAGCGACTGGAATGAGAACACTGGTGGAGAGTCGGTCCTCGGGCTGCT
GCTCAAGAAACTCAAAGACGAGGGCTGCCGGGCGTTCTACCTGGAAGGTGGCTTCAGTAAGTTCCAGGCC
GAGTTCGCCCTGCACTGCGAGACCAATCTAGACGGCTCGTGCAGCAGCAGTGCCCCGCCTTTGCCAGTGC
TGGGGCTCGGGGGCCTGCGGATCAGCTCGGACTCTTCCTCGGACATTGAGTCTGACCTTGACCGAGACCC
CAATAGTGCAACGGACTCTGATGGCGCCCCGCTGTCCAACAGCCAGCCTTCCTTCCCGGTGGAGATTTTG
CCCTTCCTTTACCTGGGCTGTGCCAAGGACTCGACCAACTTGGACGTGTTGGAAGAGTTTGGCATCAAGT
ACATCTTGAATGTCACCCCCAATTTGCCCAATCTGTTTGAGAATGCGGGCGAGTTCAAATACAAGCAAAT
TCCTATCTCGGATCACTGGAGCCAAAACCTGTCCCAGTTTTTCCCTGAGGCCATTTCTTTCATAGATGAA
GCCCGAGGCAAAAACTGTGGTGTCCTGGTGCATTGCTTGGCAGGTATCAGCCGCTCTGTCACCGTGACAG
TGGCGTACCTCATGCAGAAGCTCAACCTGTCCATGAACGATGCTTACGACATTGTTAAGATGAAGAAGTC
CAACATCTCCCCCAACTTCAACTTCATGGGCCAGCTGCTTGACTTCGAAAGGACCCTGGGACTGAGCAGC
CCTTGTGACAACCGTGTCCCCACTCCGCAGCTGTACTTCACCACGCCCTCCAACCAGAACGTCTACCAGG
TGGACTCCCTGCAGTCTACGGACTACAAAGACGATGACGACAAGTGAGAATTCTATAAGGGTGGGCGCGC
CGACCCAGCTTTCTTGTACAAAGTGGTTGATCTAGAGGGCCCGCGGTTCGAAGGTAAGCCTATCCCTAAC
CCTCTCCTCGGTCTCGATTCTACGCGTACCGGTTAGTAATGAGTTTAAACGGGGGAGGCTAACTGAAACA
CGGAAGGAGACAATACCGGAAGGAACCCGCGCTATGACGGCAATAAAAAGACAGAATAAAACGCACGGGT
GTTGGGTCGTTTGTTCATAAACGCGGGGTTCGGTCCCAGGGCTGGCACTCTGTCGATACCCCACCGAGAC
CCCATTGGGGCCAATACGCCCGCGTTTCTTCCTTTTCCCCACCCCACCCCCCAAGTTCGGGTGAAGGCCC
AGGGCTCGCAGCCAACGTCGGGGCGGCAGGCCCTGCCATAGCAGATCCGATTCGACAGATCACTGAAATG
TGTGGGCGTGGCTTAAGGGTGGGAAAGAATATATAAGGTGGGGGTCTTATGTAGTTTTGTATCTGTTTTG
CAGCAGCCGCCGCCGCCATGAGCACCAACTCGTTTGATGGAAGCATTGTGAGCTCATATTTGACAACGCG
CATGCCCCCATGGGCCGGGGTGCGTCAGAATGTGATGGGCTCCAGCATTGATGGTCGCCCCGTCCTGCCC
GCAAACTCTACTACCTTGACCTACGAGACCGTGTCTGGAACGCCGTTGGAGACTGCAGCCTCCGCCGCCG
CTTCAGCCGCTGCAGCCACCGCCCGCGGGATTGTGACTGACTTTGCTTTCCTGAGCCCGCTTGCAAGCAG
TGCAGCTTCCCGTTCATCCGCCCGCGATGACAAGTTGACGGCTCTTTTGGCACAATTGGATTCTTTGACC
CGGGAACTTAATGTCGTTTCTCAGCAGCTGTTGGATCTGCGCCAGCAGGTTTCTGCCCTGAAGGCTTCCT
CCCCTCCCAATGCGGTTTAAAACATAAATAAAAAACCAGACTCTGTTTGGATTTGGATCAAGCAAGTGTC
TTGCTGTCTTTATTTAGGGGTTTTGCGCGCGCGGTAGGCCCGGGACCAGCGGTCTCGGTCGTTGAGGGTC
CTGTGTATTTTTTCCAGGACGTGGTAAAGGTGACTCTGGATGTTCAGATACATGGGCATAAGCCCGTCTC
TGGGGTGGAGGTAGCACCACTGCAGAGCTTCATGCTGCGGGGTGGTGTTGTAGATGATCCAGTCGTAGCA
GGAGCGCTGGGCGTGGTGCCTAAAAATGTCTTTCAGTAGCAAGCTGATTGCCAGGGGCAGGCCCTTGGTG
TAAGTGTTTACAAAGCGGTTAAGCTGGGATGGGTGCATACGTGGGGATATGAGATGCATCTTGGACTGTA
TTTTTAGGTTGGCTATGTTCCCAGCCATATCCCTCCGGGGATTCATGTTGTGCAGAACCACCAGCACAGT
GTATCCGGTGCACTTGGGAAATTTGTCATGTAGCTTAGAAGGAAATGCGTGGAAGAACTTGGAGACGCCC
TTGTGACCTCCAAGATTTTCCATGCATTCGTCCATAATGATGGCAATGGGCCCACGGGCGGCGGCCTGGG
CGAAGATATTTCTGGGATCACTAACGTCATAGTTGTGTTCCAGGATGAGATCGTCATAGGCCATTTTTAC
AAAGCGCGGGCGGAGGGTGCCAGACTGCGGTATAATGGTTCCATCCGGCCCAGGGGCGTAGTTACCCTCA
CAGATTTGCATTTCCCACGCTTTGAGTTCAGATGGGGGGATCATGTCTACCTGCGGGGCGATGAAGAAAA
CGGTTTCCGGGGTAGGGGAGATCAGCTGGGAAGAAAGCAGGTTCCTGAGCAGCTGCGACTTACCGCAGCC
GGTGGGCCCGTAAATCACACCTATTACCGGCTGCAACTGGTAGTTAAGAGAGCTGCAGCTGCCGTCATCC
CTGAGCAGGGGGGCCACTTCGTTAAGCATGTCCCTGACTCGCATGTTTTCCCTGACCAAATCCGCCAGAA
GGCGCTCGCCGCCCAGCGATAGCAGTTCTTGCAAGGAAGCAAAGTTTTTCAACGGTTTGAGACCGTCCGC
CGTAGGCATGCTTTTGAGCGTTTGACCAAGCAGTTCCAGGCGGTCCCACAGCTCGGTCACCTGCTCTACG
GCATCTCGATCCAGCATATCTCCTCGTTTCGCGGGTTGGGGCGGCTTTCGCTGTACGGCAGTAGTCGGTG
CTCGTCCAGACGGGCCAGGGTCATGTCTTTCCACGGGCGCAGGGTCCTCGTCAGCGTAGTCTGGGTCACG
GTGAAGGGGTGCGCTCCGGGCTGCGCGCTGGCCAGGGTGCGCTTGAGGCTGGTCCTGCTGGTGCTGAAGC
GCTGCCGGTCTTCGCCCTGCGCGTCGGCCAGGTAGCATTTGACCATGGTGTCATAGTCCAGCCCCTCCGC
GGCGTGGCCCTTGGCGCGCAGCTTGCCCTTGGAGGAGGCGCCGCACGAGGGGCAGTGCAGACTTTTGAGG
GCGTAGAGCTTGGGCGCGAGAAATACCGATTCCGGGGAGTAGGCATCCGCGCCGCAGGCCCCGCAGACGG
TCTCGCATTCCACGAGCCAGGTGAGCTCTGGCCGTTCGGGGTCAAAAACCAGGTTTCCCCCATGCTTTTT
GATGCGTTTCTTACCTCTGGTTTCCATGAGCCGGTGTCCACGCTCGGTGACGAAAAGGCTGTCCGTGTCC
CCGTATACAGACTTGAGAGGCCTGTCCTCGAGCGGTGTTCCGCGGTCCTCCTCGTATAGAAACTCGGACC
ACTCTGAGACAAAGGCTCGCGTCCAGGCCAGCACGAAGGAGGCTAAGTGGGAGGGGTAGCGGTCGTTGTC
CACTAGGGGGTCCACTCGCTCCAGGGTGTGAAGACACATGTCGCCCTCTTCGGCATCAAGGAAGGTGATT
GGTTTGTAGGTGTAGGCCACGTGACCGGGTGTTCCTGAAGGGGGGCTATAAAAGGGGGTGGGGGCGCGTT
CGTCCTCACTCTCTTCCGCATCGCTGTCTGCGAGGGCCAGCTGTTGGGGTGAGTACTCCCTCTGAAAAGC
GGGCATGACTTCTGCGCTAAGATTGTCAGTTTCCAAAAACGAGGAGGATTTGATATTCACCTGGCCCGCG
GTGATGCCTTTGAGGGTGGCCGCATCCATCTGGTCAGAAAAGACAATCTTTTTGTTGTCAAGCTTGGTGG
CAAACGACCCGTAGAGGGCGTTGGACAGCAACTTGGCGATGGAGCGCAGGGTTTGGTTTTTGTCGCGATC
GGCGCGCTCCTTGGCCGCGATGTTTAGCTGCACGTATTCGCGCGCAACGCACCGCCATTCGGGAAAGACG
GTGGTGCGCTCGTCGGGCACCAGGTGCACGCGCCAACCGCGGTTGTGCAGGGTGACAAGGTCAACGCTGG
TGGCTACCTCTCCGCGTAGGCGCTCGTTGGTCCAGCAGAGGCGGCCGCCCTTGCGCGAGCAGAATGGCGG
TAGGGGGTCTAGCTGCGTCTCGTCCGGGGGGTCTGCGTCCACGGTAAAGACCCCGGGCAGCAGGCGCGCG
TCGAAGTAGTCTATCTTGCATCCTTGCAAGTCTAGCGCCTGCTGCCATGCGCGGGCGGCAAGCGCGCGCT
CGTATGGGTTGAGTGGGGGACCCCATGGCATGGGGTGGGTGAGCGCGGAGGCGTACATGCCGCAAATGTC
GTAAACGTAGAGGGGCTCTCTGAGTATTCCAAGATATGTAGGGTAGCATCTTCCACCGCGGATGCTGGCG
CGCACGTAATCGTATAGTTCGTGCGAGGGAGCGAGGAGGTCGGGACCGAGGTTGCTACGGGCGGGCTGCT
CTGCTCGGAAGACTATCTGCCTGAAGATGGCATGTGAGTTGGATGATATGGTTGGACGCTGGAAGACGTT
GAAGCTGGCGTCTGTGAGACCTACCGCGTCACGCACGAAGGAGGCGTAGGAGTCGCGCAGCTTGTTGACC
AGCTCGGCGGTGACCTGCACGTCTAGGGCGCAGTAGTCCAGGGTTTCCTTGATGATGTCATACTTATCCT
GTCCCTTTTTTTTCCACAGCTCGCGGTTGAGGACAAACTCTTCGCGGTCTTTCCAGTACTCTTGGATCGG
AAACCCGTCGGCCTCCGAACGGTAAGAGCCTAGCATGTAGAACTGGTTGACGGCCTGGTAGGCGCAGCAT
CCCTTTTCTACGGGTAGCGCGTATGCCTGCGCGGCCTTCCGGAGCGAGGTGTGGGTGAGCGCAAAGGTGT
CCCTGACCATGACTTTGAGGTACTGGTATTTGAAGTCAGTGTCGTCGCATCCGCCCTGCTCCCAGAGCAA
AAAGTCCGTGCGCTTTTTGGAACGCGGATTTGGCAGGGCGAAGGTGACATCGTTGAAGAGTATCTTTCCC
GCGCGAGGCATAAAGTTGCGTGTGATGCGGAAGGGTCCCGGCACCTCGGAACGGTTGTTAATTACCTGGG
CGGCGAGCACGATCTCGTCAAAGCCGTTGATGTTGTGGCCCACAATGTAAAGTTCCAAGAAGCGCGGGAT
GCCCTTGATGGAAGGCAATTTTTTAAGTTCCTCGTAGGTGAGCTCTTCAGGGGAGCTGAGCCCGTGCTCT
GAAAGGGCCCAGTCTGCAAGATGAGGGTTGGAAGCGACGAATGAGCTCCACAGGTCACGGGCCATTAGCA
TTTGCAGGTGGTCGCGAAAGGTCCTAAACTGGCGACCTATGGCCATTTTTTCTGGGGTGATGCAGTAGAA
GGTAAGCGGGTCTTGTTCCCAGCGGTCCCATCCAAGGTTCGCGGCTAGGTCTCGCGCGGCAGTCACTAGA
GGCTCATCTCCGCCGAACTTCATGACCAGCATGAAGGGCACGAGCTGCTTCCCAAAGGCCCCCATCCAAG
TATAGGTCTCTACATCGTAGGTGACAAAGAGACGCTCGGTGCGAGGATGCGAGCCGATCGGGAAGAACTG
GATCTCCCGCCACCAATTGGAGGAGTGGCTATTGATGTGGTGAAAGTAGAAGTCCCTGCGACGGGCCGAA
CACTCGTGCTGGCTTTTGTAAAAACGTGCGCAGTACTGGCAGCGGTGCACGGGCTGTACATCCTGCACGA
GGTTGACCTGACGACCGCGCACAAGGAAGCAGAGTGGGAATTTGAGCCCCTCGCCTGGCGGGTTTGGCTG
GTGGTCTTCTACTTCGGCTGCTTGTCCTTGACCGTCTGGCTGCTCGAGGGGAGTTACGGTGGATCGGACC
ACCACGCCGCGCGAGCCCAAAGTCCAGATGTCCGCGCGCGGCGGTCGGAGCTTGATGACAACATCGCGCA
GATGGGAGCTGTCCATGGTCTGGAGCTCCCGCGGCGTCAGGTCAGGCGGGAGCTCCTGCAGGTTTACCTC
GCATAGACGGGTCAGGGCGCGGGCTAGATCCAGGTGATACCTAATTTCCAGGGGCTGGTTGGTGGCGGCG
TCGATGGCTTGCAAGAGGCCGCATCCCCGCGGCGCGACTACGGTACCGCGCGGCGGGCGGTGGGCCGCGG
GGGTGTCCTTGGATGATGCATCTAAAAGCGGTGACGCGGGCGAGCCCCCGGAGGTAGGGGGGGCTCCGGA
CCCGCCGGGAGAGGGGGCAGGGGCACGTCGGCGCCGCGCGCGGGCAGGAGCTGGTGCTGCGCGCGTAGGT
TGCTGGCGAACGCGACGACGCGGCGGTTGATCTCCTGAATCTGGCGCCTCTGCGTGAAGACGACGGGCCC
GGTGAGCTTGAACCTGAAAGAGAGTTCGACAGAATCAATTTCGGTGTCGTTGACGGCGGCCTGGCGCAAA
ATCTCCTGCACGTCTCCTGAGTTGTCTTGATAGGCGATCTCGGCCATGAACTGCTCGATCTCTTCCTCCT
GGAGATCTCCGCGTCCGGCTCGCTCCACGGTGGCGGCGAGGTCGTTGGAAATGCGGGCCATGAGCTGCGA
GAAGGCGTTGAGGCCTCCCTCGTTCCAGACGCGGCTGTAGACCACGCCCCCTTCGGCATCGCGGGCGCGC
ATGACCACCTGCGCGAGATTGAGCTCCACGTGCCGGGCGAAGACGGCGTAGTTTCGCAGGCGCTGAAAGA
GGTAGTTGAGGGTGGTGGCGGTGTGTTCTGCCACGAAGAAGTACATAACCCAGCGTCGCAACGTGGATTC
GTTGATATCCCCCAAGGCCTCAAGGCGCTCCATGGCCTCGTAGAAGTCCACGGCGAAGTTGAAAAACTGG
GAGTTGCGCGCCGACACGGTTAACTCCTCCTCCAGAAGACGGATGAGCTCGGCGACAGTGTCGCGCACCT
CGCGCTCAAAGGCTACAGGGGCCTCTTCTTCTTCTTCAATCTCCTCTTCCATAAGGGCCTCCCCTTCTTC
TTCTTCTGGCGGCGGTGGGGGAGGGGGGACACGGCGGCGACGACGGCGCACCGGGAGGCGGTCGACAAAG
CGCTCGATCATCTCCCCGCGGCGACGGCGCATGGTCTCGGTGACGGCGCGGCCGTTCTCGCGGGGGCGCA
GTTGGAAGACGCCGCCCGTCATGTCCCGGTTATGGGTTGGCGGGGGGCTGCCATGCGGCAGGGATACGGC
GCTAACGATGCATCTCAACAATTGTTGTGTAGGTACTCCGCCGCCGAGGGACCTGAGCGAGTCCGCATCG
ACCGGATCGGAAAACCTCTCGAGAAAGGCGTCTAACCAGTCACAGTCGCAAGGTAGGCTGAGCACCGTGG
CGGGCGGCAGCGGGCGGCGGTCGGGGTTGTTTCTGGCGGAGGTGCTGCTGATGATGTAATTAAAGTAGGC
GGTCTTGAGACGGCGGATGGTCGACAGAAGCACCATGTCCTTGGGTCCGGCCTGCTGAATGCGCAGGCGG
TCGGCCATGCCCCAGGCTTCGTTTTGACATCGGCGCAGGTCTTTGTAGTAGTCTTGCATGAGCCTTTCTA
CCGGCACTTCTTCTTCTCCTTCCTCTTGTCCTGCATCTCTTGCATCTATCGCTGCGGCGGCGGCGGAGTT
TGGCCGTAGGTGGCGCCCTCTTCCTCCCATGCGTGTGACCCCGAAGCCCCTCATCGGCTGAAGCAGGGCT
AGGTCGGCGACAACGCGCTCGGCTAATATGGCCTGCTGCACCTGCGTGAGGGTAGACTGGAAGTCATCCA
TGTCCACAAAGCGGTGGTATGCGCCCGTGTTGATGGTGTAAGTGCAGTTGGCCATAACGGACCAGTTAAC
GGTCTGGTGACCCGGCTGCGAGAGCTCGGTGTACCTGAGACGCGAGTAAGCCCTCGAGTCAAATACGTAG
TCGTTGCAAGTCCGCACCAGGTACTGGTATCCCACCAAAAAGTGCGGCGGCGGCTGGCGGTAGAGGGGCC
AGCGTAGGGTGGCCGGGGCTCCGGGGGCGAGATCTTCCAACATAAGGCGATGATATCCGTAGATGTACCT
GGACATCCAGGTGATGCCGGCGGCGGTGGTGGAGGCGCGCGGAAAGTCGCGGACGCGGTTCCAGATGTTG
CGCAGCGGCAAAAAGTGCTCCATGGTCGGGACGCTCTGGCCGGTCAGGCGCGCGCAATCGTTGACGCTCT
AGACCGTGCAAAAGGAGAGCCTGTAAGCGGGCACTCTTCCGTGGTCTGGTGGATAAATTCGCAAGGGTAT
CATGGCGGACGACCGGGGTTCGAGCCCCGTATCCGGCCGTCCGCCGTGATCCATGCGGTTACCGCCCGCG
TGTCGAACCCAGGTGTGCGACGTCAGACAACGGGGGAGTGCTCCTTTTGGCTTCCTTCCAGGCGCGGCGG
CTGCTGCGCTAGCTTTTTTGGCCACTGGCCGCGCGCAGCGTAAGCGGTTAGGCTGGAAAGCGAAAGCATT
AAGTGGCTCGCTCCCTGTAGCCGGAGGGTTATTTTCCAAGGGTTGAGTCGCGGGACCCCCGGTTCGAGTC
TCGGACCGGCCGGACTGCGGCGAACGGGGGTTTGCCTCCCCGTCATGCAAGACCCCGCTTGCAAATTCCT
CCGGAAACAGGGACGAGCCCCTTTTTTGCTTTTCCCAGATGCATCCGGTGCTGCGGCAGATGCGCCCCCC
TCCTCAGCAGCGGCAAGAGCAAGAGCAGCGGCAGACATGCAGGGCACCCTCCCCTCCTCCTACCGCGTCA
GGAGGGGCGACATCCGCGGTTGACGCGGCAGCAGATGGTGATTACGAACCCCCGCGGCGCCGGGCCCGGC
ACTACCTGGACTTGGAGGAGGGCGAGGGCCTGGCGCGGCTAGGAGCGCCCTCTCCTGAGCGGCACCCAAG
GGTGCAGCTGAAGCGTGATACGCGTGAGGCGTACGTGCCGCGGCAGAACCTGTTTCGCGACCGCGAGGGA
GAGGAGCCCGAGGAGATGCGGGATCGAAAGTTCCACGCAGGGCGCGAGCTGCGGCATGGCCTGAATCGCG
AGCGGTTGCTGCGCGAGGAGGACTTTGAGCCCGACGCGCGAACCGGGATTAGTCCCGCGCGCGCACACGT
GGCGGCCGCCGACCTGGTAACCGCATACGAGCAGACGGTGAACCAGGAGATTAACTTTCAAAAAAGCTTT
AACAACCACGTGCGTACGCTTGTGGCGCGCGAGGAGGTGGCTATAGGACTGATGCATCTGTGGGACTTTG
TAAGCGCGCTGGAGCAAAACCCAAATAGCAAGCCGCTCATGGCGCAGCTGTTCCTTATAGTGCAGCACAG
CAGGGACAACGAGGCATTCAGGGATGCGCTGCTAAACATAGTAGAGCCCGAGGGCCGCTGGCTGCTCGAT
TTGATAAACATCCTGCAGAGCATAGTGGTGCAGGAGCGCAGCTTGAGCCTGGCTGACAAGGTGGCCGCCA
TCAACTATTCCATGCTTAGCCTGGGCAAGTTTTACGCCCGCAAGATATACCATACCCCTTACGTTCCCAT
AGACAAGGAGGTAAAGATCGAGGGGTTCTACATGCGCATGGCGCTGAAGGTGCTTACCTTGAGCGACGAC
CTGGGCGTTTATCGCAACGAGCGCATCCACAAGGCCGTGAGCGTGAGCCGGCGGCGCGAGCTCAGCGACC
GCGAGCTGATGCACAGCCTGCAAAGGGCCCTGGCTGGCACGGGCAGCGGCGATAGAGAGGCCGAGTCCTA
CTTTGACGCGGGCGCTGACCTGCGCTGGGCCCCAAGCCGACGCGCCCTGGAGGCAGCTGGGGCCGGACCT
GGGCTGGCGGTGGCACCCGCGCGCGCTGGCAACGTCGGCGGCGTGGAGGAATATGACGAGGACGATGAGT
ACGAGCCAGAGGACGGCGAGTACTAAGCGGTGATGTTTCTGATCAGATGATGCAAGACGCAACGGACCCG
GCGGTGCGGGCGGCGCTGCAGAGCCAGCCGTCCGGCCTTAACTCCACGGACGACTGGCGCCAGGTCATGG
ACCGCATCATGTCGCTGACTGCGCGCAATCCTGACGCGTTCCGGCAGCAGCCGCAGGCCAACCGGCTCTC
CGCAATTCTGGAAGCGGTGGTCCCGGCGCGCGCAAACCCCACGCACGAGAAGGTGCTGGCGATCGTAAAC
GCGCTGGCCGAAAACAGGGCCATCCGGCCCGACGAGGCCGGCCTGGTCTACGACGCGCTGCTTCAGCGCG
TGGCTCGTTACAACAGCGGCAACGTGCAGACCAACCTGGACCGGCTGGTGGGGGATGTGCGCGAGGCCGT
GGCGCAGCGTGAGCGCGCGCAGCAGCAGGGCAACCTGGGCTCCATGGTTGCACTAAACGCCTTCCTGAGT
ACACAGCCCGCCAACGTGCCGCGGGGACAGGAGGACTACACCAACTTTGTGAGCGCACTGCGGCTAATGG
TGACTGAGACACCGCAAAGTGAGGTGTACCAGTCTGGGCCAGACTATTTTTTCCAGACCAGTAGACAAGG
CCTGCAGACCGTAAACCTGAGCCAGGCTTTCAAAAACTTGCAGGGGCTGTGGGGGGTGCGGGCTCCCACA
GGCGACCGCGCGACCGTGTCTAGCTTGCTGACGCCCAACTCGCGCCTGTTGCTGCTGCTAATAGCGCCCT
TCACGGACAGTGGCAGCGTGTCCCGGGACACATACCTAGGTCACTTGCTGACACTGTACCGCGAGGCCAT
AGGTCAGGCGCATGTGGACGAGCATACTTTCCAGGAGATTACAAGTGTCAGCCGCGCGCTGGGGCAGGAG
GACACGGGCAGCCTGGAGGCAACCCTAAACTACCTGCTGACCAACCGGCGGCAGAAGATCCCCTCGTTGC
ACAGTTTAAACAGCGAGGAGGAGCGCATTTTGCGCTACGTGCAGCAGAGCGTGAGCCTTAACCTGATGCG
CGACGGGGTAACGCCCAGCGTGGCGCTGGACATGACCGCGCGCAACATGGAACCGGGCATGTATGCCTCA
AACCGGCCGTTTATCAACCGCCTAATGGACTACTTGCATCGCGCGGCCGCCGTGAACCCCGAGTATTTCA
CCAATGCCATCTTGAACCCGCACTGGCTACCGCCCCCTGGTTTCTACACCGGGGGATTCGAGGTGCCCGA
GGGTAACGATGGATTCCTCTGGGACGACATAGACGACAGCGTGTTTTCCCCGCAACCGCAGACCCTGCTA
GAGTTGCAACAGCGCGAGCAGGCAGAGGCGGCGCTGCGAAAGGAAAGCTTCCGCAGGCCAAGCAGCTTGT
CCGATCTAGGCGCTGCGGCCCCGCGGTCAGATGCTAGTAGCCCATTTCCAAGCTTGATAGGGTCTCTTAC
CAGCACTCGCACCACCCGCCCGCGCCTGCTGGGCGAGGAGGAGTACCTAAACAACTCGCTGCTGCAGCCG
CAGCGCGAAAAAAACCTGCCTCCGGCATTTCCCAACAACGGGATAGAGAGCCTAGTGGACAAGATGAGTA
GATGGAAGACGTACGCGCAGGAGCACAGGGACGTGCCAGGCCCGCGCCCGCCCACCCGTCGTCAAAGGCA
CGACCGTCAGCGGGGTCTGGTGTGGGAGGACGATGACTCGGCAGACGACAGCAGCGTCCTGGATTTGGGA
GGGAGTGGCAACCCGTTTGCGCACCTTCGCCCCAGGCTGGGGAGAATGTTTTAAAAAAAAAAAAAGCATG
ATGCAAAATAAAAAACTCACCAAGGCCATGGCACCGAGCGTTGGTTTTCTTGTATTCCCCTTAGTATGCG
GCGCGCGGCGATGTATGAGGAAGGTCCTCCTCCCTCCTACGAGAGTGTGGTGAGCGCGGCGCCAGTGGCG
GCGGCGCTGGGTTCTCCCTTCGATGCTCCCCTGGACCCGCCGTTTGTGCCTCCGCGGTACCTGCGGCCTA
CCGGGGGGAGAAACAGCATCCGTTACTCTGAGTTGGCACCCCTATTCGACACCACCCGTGTGTACCTGGT
GGACAACAAGTCAACGGATGTGGCATCCCTGAACTACCAGAACGACCACAGCAACTTTCTGACCACGGTC
ATTCAAAACAATGACTACAGCCCGGGGGAGGCAAGCACACAGACCATCAATCTTGACGACCGGTCGCACT
GGGGCGGCGACCTGAAAACCATCCTGCATACCAACATGCCAAATGTGAACGAGTTCATGTTTACCAATAA
GTTTAAGGCGCGGGTGATGGTGTCGCGCTTGCCTACTAAGGACAATCAGGTGGAGCTGAAATACGAGTGG
GTGGAGTTCACGCTGCCCGAGGGCAACTACTCCGAGACCATGACCATAGACCTTATGAACAACGCGATCG
TGGAGCACTACTTGAAAGTGGGCAGACAGAACGGGGTTCTGGAAAGCGACATCGGGGTAAAGTTTGACAC
CCGCAACTTCAGACTGGGGTTTGACCCCGTCACTGGTCTTGTCATGCCTGGGGTATATACAAACGAAGCC
TTCCATCCAGACATCATTTTGCTGCCAGGATGCGGGGTGGACTTCACCCACAGCCGCCTGAGCAACTTGT
TGGGCATCCGCAAGCGGCAACCCTTCCAGGAGGGCTTTAGGATCACCTACGATGATCTGGAGGGTGGTAA
CATTCCCGCACTGTTGGATGTGGACGCCTACCAGGCGAGCTTGAAAGATGACACCGAACAGGGCGGGGGT
GGCGCAGGCGGCAGCAACAGCAGTGGCAGCGGCGCGGAAGAGAACTCCAACGCGGCAGCCGCGGCAATGC
AGCCGGTGGAGGACATGAACGATCATGCCATTCGCGGCGACACCTTTGCCACACGGGCTGAGGAGAAGCG
CGCTGAGGCCGAAGCAGCGGCCGAAGCTGCCGCCCCCGCTGCGCAACCCGAGGTCGAGAAGCCTCAGAAG
AAACCGGTGATCAAACCCCTGACAGAGGACAGCAAGAAACGCAGTTACAACCTAATAAGCAATGACAGCA
CCTTCACCCAGTACCGCAGCTGGTACCTTGCATACAACTACGGCGACCCTCAGACCGGAATCCGCTCATG
GACCCTGCTTTGCACTCCTGACGTAACCTGCGGCTCGGAGCAGGTCTACTGGTCGTTGCCAGACATGATG
CAAGACCCCGTGACCTTCCGCTCCACGCGCCAGATCAGCAACTTTCCGGTGGTGGGCGCCGAGCTGTTGC
CCGTGCACTCCAAGAGCTTCTACAACGACCAGGCCGTCTACTCCCAACTCATCCGCCAGTTTACCTCTCT
GACCCACGTGTTCAATCGCTTTCCCGAGAACCAGATTTTGGCGCGCCCGCCAGCCCCCACCATCACCACC
GTCAGTGAAAACGTTCCTGCTCTCACAGATCACGGGACGCTACCGCTGCGCAACAGCATCGGAGGAGTCC
AGCGAGTGACCATTACTGACGCCAGACGCCGCACCTGCCCCTACGTTTACAAGGCCCTGGGCATAGTCTC
GCCGCGCGTCCTATCGAGCCGCACTTTTTGAGCAAGCATGTCCATCCTTATATCGCCCAGCAATAACACA
GGCTGGGGCCTGCGCTTCCCAAGCAAGATGTTTGGCGGGGCCAAGAAGCGCTCCGACCAACACCCAGTGC
GCGTGCGCGGGCACTACCGCGCGCCCTGGGGCGCGCACAAACGCGGCCGCACTGGGCGCACCACCGTCGA
TGACGCCATCGACGCGGTGGTGGAGGAGGCGCGCAACTACACGCCCACGCCGCCACCAGTGTCCACAGTG
GACGCGGCCATTCAGACCGTGGTGCGCGGAGCCCGGCGCTATGCTAAAATGAAGAGACGGCGGAGGCGCG
TAGCACGTCGCCACCGCCGCCGACCCGGCACTGCCGCCCAACGCGCGGCGGCGGCCCTGCTTAACCGCGC
ACGTCGCACCGGCCGACGGGCGGCCATGCGGGCCGCTCGAAGGCTGGCCGCGGGTATTGTCACTGTGCCC
CCCAGGTCCAGGCGACGAGCGGCCGCCGCAGCAGCCGCGGCCATTAGTGCTATGACTCAGGGTCGCAGGG
GCAACGTGTATTGGGTGCGCGACTCGGTTAGCGGCCTGCGCGTGCCCGTGCGCACCCGCCCCCCGCGCAA
CTAGATTGCAAGAAAAAACTACTTAGACTCGTACTGTTGTATGTATCCAGCGGCGGCGGCGCGCAACGAA
GCTATGTCCAAGCGCAAAATCAAAGAAGAGATGCTCCAGGTCATCGCGCCGGAGATCTATGGCCCCCCGA
AGAAGGAAGAGCAGGATTACAAGCCCCGAAAGCTAAAGCGGGTCAAAAAGAAAAAGAAAGATGATGATGA
TGAACTTGACGACGAGGTGGAACTGCTGCACGCTACCGCGCCCAGGCGACGGGTACAGTGGAAAGGTCGA
CGCGTAAAACGTGTTTTGCGACCCGGCACCACCGTAGTCTTTACGCCCGGTGAGCGCTCCACCCGCACCT
ACAAGCGCGTGTATGATGAGGTGTACGGCGACGAGGACCTGCTTGAGCAGGCCAACGAGCGCCTCGGGGA
GTTTGCCTACGGAAAGCGGCATAAGGACATGCTGGCGTTGCCGCTGGACGAGGGCAACCCAACACCTAGC
CTAAAGCCCGTAACACTGCAGCAGGTGCTGCCCGCGCTTGCACCGTCCGAAGAAAAGCGCGGCCTAAAGC
GCGAGTCTGGTGACTTGGCACCCACCGTGCAGCTGATGGTACCCAAGCGCCAGCGACTGGAAGATGTCTT
GGAAAAAATGACCGTGGAACCTGGGCTGGAGCCCGAGGTCCGCGTGCGGCCAATCAAGCAGGTGGCGCCG
GGACTGGGCGTGCAGACCGTGGACGTTCAGATACCCACTACCAGTAGCACCAGTATTGCCACCGCCACAG
AGGGCATGGAGACACAAACGTCCCCGGTTGCCTCAGCGGTGGCGGATGCCGCGGTGCAGGCGGTCGCTGC
GGCCGCGTCCAAGACCTCTACGGAGGTGCAAACGGACCCGTGGATGTTTCGCGTTTCAGCCCCCCGGCGC
CCGCGCCGTTCGAGGAAGTACGGCGCCGCCAGCGCGCTACTGCCCGAATATGCCCTACATCCTTCCATTG
CGCCTACCCCCGGCTATCGTGGCTACACCTACCGCCCCAGAAGACGAGCAACTACCCGACGCCGAACCAC
CACTGGAACCCGCCGCCGCCGTCGCCGTCGCCAGCCCGTGCTGGCCCCGATTTCCGTGCGCAGGGTGGCT
CGCGAAGGAGGCAGGACCCTGGTGCTGCCAACAGCGCGCTACCACCCCAGCATCGTTTAAAAGCCGGTCT
TTGTGGTTCTTGCAGATATGGCCCTCACCTGCCGCCTCCGTTTCCCGGTGCCGGGATTCCGAGGAAGAAT
GCACCGTAGGAGGGGCATGGCCGGCCACGGCCTGACGGGCGGCATGCGTCGTGCGCACCACCGGCGGCGG
CGCGCGTCGCACCGTCGCATGCGCGGCGGTATCCTGCCCCTCCTTATTCCACTGATCGCCGCGGCGATTG
GCGCCGTGCCCGGAATTGCATCCGTGGCCTTGCAGGCGCAGAGACACTGATTAAAAACAAGTTGCATGTG
GAAAAATCAAAATAAAAAGTCTGGACTCTCACGCTCGCTTGGTCCTGTAACTATTTTGTAGAATGGAAGA
CATCAACTTTGCGTCTCTGGCCCCGCGACACGGCTCGCGCCCGTTCATGGGAAACTGGCAAGATATCGGC
ACCAGCAATATGAGCGGTGGCGCCTTCAGCTGGGGCTCGCTGTGGAGCGGCATTAAAAATTTCGGTTCCA
CCGTTAAGAACTATGGCAGCAAGGCCTGGAACAGCAGCACAGGCCAGATGCTGAGGGATAAGTTGAAAGA
GCAAAATTTCCAACAAAAGGTGGTAGATGGCCTGGCCTCTGGCATTAGCGGGGTGGTGGACCTGGCCAAC
CAGGCAGTGCAAAATAAGATTAACAGTAAGCTTGATCCCCGCCCTCCCGTAGAGGAGCCTCCACCGGCCG
TGGAGACAGTGTCTCCAGAGGGGCGTGGCGAAAAGCGTCCGCGCCCCGACAGGGAAGAAACTCTGGTGAC
GCAAATAGACGAGCCTCCCTCGTACGAGGAGGCACTAAAGCAAGGCCTGCCCACCACCCGTCCCATCGCG
CCCATGGCTACCGGAGTGCTGGGCCAGCACACACCCGTAACGCTGGACCTGCCTCCCCCCGCCGACACCC
AGCAGAAACCTGTGCTGCCAGGCCCGACCGCCGTTGTTGTAACCCGTCCTAGCCGCGCGTCCCTGCGCCG
CGCCGCCAGCGGTCCGCGATCGTTGCGGCCCGTAGCCAGTGGCAACTGGCAAAGCACACTGAACAGCATC
GTGGGTCTGGGGGTGCAATCCCTGAAGCGCCGACGATGCTTCTGATAGCTAACGTGTCGTATGTGTGTCA
TGTATGCGTCCATGTCGCCGCCAGAGGAGCTGCTGAGCCGCCGCGCGCCCGCTTTCCAAGATGGCTACCC
CTTCGATGATGCCGCAGTGGTCTTACATGCACATCTCGGGCCAGGACGCCTCGGAGTACCTGAGCCCCGG
GCTGGTGCAGTTTGCCCGCGCCACCGAGACGTACTTCAGCCTGAATAACAAGTTTAGAAACCCCACGGTG
GCGCCTACGCACGACGTGACCACAGACCGGTCCCAGCGTTTGACGCTGCGGTTCATCCCTGTGGACCGTG
AGGATACTGCGTACTCGTACAAGGCGCGGTTCACCCTAGCTGTGGGTGATAACCGTGTGCTGGACATGGC
TTCCACGTACTTTGACATCCGCGGCGTGCTGGACAGGGGCCCTACTTTTAAGCCCTACTCTGGCACTGCC
TACAACGCCCTGGCTCCCAAGGGTGCCCCAAATCCTTGCGAATGGGATGAAGCTGCTACTGCTCTTGAAA
TAAACCTAGAAGAAGAGGACGATGACAACGAAGACGAAGTAGACGAGCAAGCTGAGCAGCAAAAAACTCA
CGTATTTGGGCAGGCGCCTTATTCTGGTATAAATATTACAAAGGAGGGTATTCAAATAGGTGTCGAAGGT
CAAACACCTAAATATGCCGATAAAACATTTCAACCTGAACCTCAAATAGGAGAATCTCAGTGGTACGAAA
CAGAAATTAATCATGCAGCTGGGAGAGTCCTAAAAAAGACTACCCCAATGAAACCATGTTACGGTTCATA
TGCAAAACCCACAAATGAAAATGGAGGGCAAGGCATTCTTGTAAAGCAACAAAATGGAAAGCTAGAAAGT
CAAGTGGAAATGCAATTTTTCTCAACTACTGAGGCAGCCGCAGGCAATGGTGATAACTTGACTCCTAAAG
TGGTATTGTACAGTGAAGATGTAGATATAGAAACCCCAGACACTCATATTTCTTACATGCCCACTATTAA
GGAAGGTAACTCACGAGAACTAATGGGCCAACAATCTATGCCCAACAGGCCTAATTACATTGCTTTTAGG
GACAATTTTATTGGTCTAATGTATTACAACAGCACGGGTAATATGGGTGTTCTGGCGGGCCAAGCATCGC
AGTTGAATGCTGTTGTAGATTTGCAAGACAGAAACACAGAGCTTTCATACCAGCTTTTGCTTGATTCCAT
TGGTGATAGAACCAGGTACTTTTCTATGTGGAATCAGGCTGTTGACAGCTATGATCCAGATGTTAGAATT
ATTGAAAATCATGGAACTGAAGATGAACTTCCAAATTACTGCTTTCCACTGGGAGGTGTGATTAATACAG
AGACTCTTACCAAGGTAAAACCTAAAACAGGTCAGGAAAATGGATGGGAAAAAGATGCTACAGAATTTTC
AGATAAAAATGAAATAAGAGTTGGAAATAATTTTGCCATGGAAATCAATCTAAATGCCAACCTGTGGAGA
AATTTCCTGTACTCCAACATAGCGCTGTATTTGCCCGACAAGCTAAAGTACAGTCCTTCCAACGTAAAAA
TTTCTGATAACCCAAACACCTACGACTACATGAACAAGCGAGTGGTGGCTCCCGGGCTAGTGGACTGCTA
CATTAACCTTGGAGCACGCTGGTCCCTTGACTATATGGACAACGTCAACCCATTTAACCACCACCGCAAT
GCTGGCCTGCGCTACCGCTCAATGTTGCTGGGCAATGGTCGCTATGTGCCCTTCCACATCCAGGTGCCTC
AGAAGTTCTTTGCCATTAAAAACCTCCTTCTCCTGCCGGGCTCATACACCTACGAGTGGAACTTCAGGAA
GGATGTTAACATGGTTCTGCAGAGCTCCCTAGGAAATGACCTAAGGGTTGACGGAGCCAGCATTAAGTTT
GATAGCATTTGCCTTTACGCCACCTTCTTCCCCATGGCCCACAACACCGCCTCCACGCTTGAGGCCATGC
TTAGAAACGACACCAACGACCAGTCCTTTAACGACTATCTC
[453 nt withheld, positions 20342-20794]
CAGCCCATGAGCCGTCAGGTGGTGGATGATACTAAATACAAGGACTACCAACAGGTGGGCATCCTACACC
AACACAACAACTCTGGATTTGTTGGCTACCTTGCCCCCACCATGCGCGAAGGACAGGCCTACCCTGCTAA
CTTCCCCTATCCGCTTATAGGCAAGACCGCAGTTGACAGCATTACCCAGAAAAAGTTTCTTTGCGATCGC
ACCCTTTGGCGCATCCCATTCTCCAGTAACTTTATGTCCATGGGCGCACTCACAGACCTGGGCCAAAACC
TTCTCTACGCCAACTCCGCCCACGCGCTAGACATGACTTTTGAGGTGGATCCCATGGACGAGCCCACCCT
TCTTTATGTTTTGTTTGAAGTCTTTGACGTGGTCCGTGTGCACCAGCCGCACCGCGGCGTCATCGAAACC
GTGTACCTGCGCACGCCCTTCTCGGCCGGCAACGCCACAACATAAAGAAGCAAGCAACATCAACAACAGC
TGCCGCCATGGGCTCCAGTGAGCAGGAACTGAAAGCCATTGTCAAAGATCTTGGTTGTGGGCCATATTTT
TTGGGCACCTATGACAAGCGCTTTCCAGGCTTTGTTTCTCCACACAAGCTCGCCTGCGCCATAGTCAATA
CGGCCGGTCGCGAGACTGGGGGCGTACACTGGATGGCCTTTGCCTGGAACCCGCACTCAAAAACATGCTA
CCTCTTTGAGCCCTTTGGCTTTTCTGACCAGCGACTCAAGCAGGTTTACCAGTTTGAGTACGAGTCACTC
CTGCGCCGTAGCGCCATTGCTTCTTCCCCCGACCGCTGTATAACGCTGGAAAAGTCCACCCAAAGCGTAC
AGGGGCCCAACTCGGCCGCCTGTGGACTATTCTGCTGCATGTTTCTCCACGCCTTTGCCAACTGGCCCCA
AACTCCCATGGATCACAACCCCACCATGAACCTTATTACCGGGGTACCCAACTCCATGCTCAACAGTCCC
CAGGTACAGCCCACCCTGCGTCGCAACCAGGAACAGCTCTACAGCTTCCTGGAGCGCCACTCGCCCTACT
TCCGCAGCCACAGTGCGCAGATTAGGAGCGCCACTTCTTTTTGTCACTTGAAAAACATGTAAAAATAATG
TACTAGAGACACTTTCAATAAAGGCAAATGCTTTTATTTGTACACTCTCGGGTGATTATTTACCCCCACC
CTTGCCGTCTGCGCCGTTTAAAAATCAAAGGGGTTCTGCCGCGCATCGCTATGCGCCACTGGCAGGGACA
CGTTGCGATACTGGTGTTTAGTGCTCCACTTAAACTCAGGCACAACCATCCGCGGCAGCTCGGTGAAGTT
TTCACTCCACAGGCTGCGCACCATCACCAACGCGTTTAGCAGGTCGGGCGCCGATATCTTGAAGTCGCAG
TTGGGGCCTCCGCCCTGCGCGCGCGAGTTGCGATACACAGGGTTGCAGCACTGGAACACTATCAGCGCCG
GGTGGTGCACGCTGGCCAGCACGCTCTTGTCGGAGATCAGATCCGCGTCCAGGTCCTCCGCGTTGCTCAG
GGCGAACGGAGTCAACTTTGGTAGCTGCCTTCCCAAAAAGGGCGCGTGCCCAGGCTTTGAGTTGCACTCG
CACCGTAGTGGCATCAAAAGGTGACCGTGCCCGGTCTGGGCGTTAGGATACAGCGCCTGCATAAAAGCCT
TGATCTGCTTAAAAGCCACCTGAGCCTTTGCGCCTTCAGAGAAGAACATGCCGCAAGACTTGCCGGAAAA
CTGATTGGCCGGACAGGCCGCGTCGTGCACGCAGCACCTTGCGTCGGTGTTGGAGATCTGCACCACATTT
CGGCCCCACCGGTTCTTCACGATCTTGGCCTTGCTAGACTGCTCCTTCAGCGCGCGCTGCCCGTTTTCGC
TCGTCACATCCATTTCAATCACGTGCTCCTTATTTATCATAATGCTTCCGTGTAGACACTTAAGCTCGCC
TTCGATCTCAGCGCAGCGGTGCAGCCACAACGCGCAGCCCGTGGGCTCGTGATGCTTGTAGGTCACCTCT
GCAAACGACTGCAGGTACGCCTGCAGGAATCGCCCCATCATCGTCACAAAGGTCTTGTTGCTGGTGAAGG
TCAGCTGCAACCCGCGGTGCTCCTCGTTCAGCCAGGTCTTGCATACGGCCGCCAGAGCTTCCACTTGGTC
AGGCAGTAGTTTGAAGTTCGCCTTTAGATCGTTATCCACGTGGTACTTGTCCATCAGCGCGCGCGCAGCC
TCCATGCCCTTCTCCCACGCAGACACGATCGGCACACTCAGCGGGTTCATCACCGTAATTTCACTTTCCG
CTTCGCTGGGCTCTTCCTCTTCCTCTTGCGTCCGCATACCACGCGCCACTGGGTCGTCTTCATTCAGCCG
CCGCACTGTGCGCTTACCTCCTTTGCCATGCTTGATTAGCACCGGTGGGTTGCTGAAACCCACCATTTGT
AGCGCCACATCTTCTCTTTCTTCCTCGCTGTCCACGATTACCTCTGGTGATGGCGGGCGCTCGGGCTTGG
GAGAAGGGCGCTTCTTTTTCTTCTTGGGCGCAATGGCCAAATCCGCCGCCGAGGTCGATGGCCGCGGGCT
GGGTGTGCGCGGCACCAGCGCGTCTTGTGATGAGTCTTCCTCGTCCTCGGACTCGATACGCCGCCTCATC
CGCTTTTTTGGGGGCGCCCGGGGAGGCGGCGGCGACGGGGACGGGGACGACACGTCCTCCATGGTTGGGG
GACGTCGCGCCGCACCGCGTCCGCGCTCGGGGGTGGTTTCGCGCTGCTCCTCTTCCCGACTGGCCATTTC
CTTCTCCTATAGGCAGAAAAAGATCATGGAGTCAGTCGAGAAGAAGGACAGCCTAACCGCCCCCTCTGAG
TTCGCCACCACCGCCTCCACCGATGCCGCCAACGCGCCTACCACCTTCCCCGTCGAGGCACCCCCGCTTG
AGGAGGAGGAAGTGATTATCGAGCAGGACCCAGGTTTTGTAAGCGAAGACGACGAGGACCGCTCAGTACC
AACAGAGGATAAAAAGCAAGACCAGGACAACGCAGAGGCAAACGAGGAACAAGTCGGGCGGGGGGACGAA
AGGCATGGCGACTACCTAGATGTGGGAGACGACGTGCTGTTGAAGCATCTGCAGCGCCAGTGCGCCATTA
TCTGCGACGCGTTGCAAGAGCGCAGCGATGTGCCCCTCGCCATAGCGGATGTCAGCCTTGCCTACGAACG
CCACCTATTCTCACCGCGCGTACCCCCCAAACGCCAAGAAAACGGCACATGCGAGCCCAACCCGCGCCTC
AACTTCTACCCCGTATTTGCCGTGCCAGAGGTGCTTGCCACCTATCACATCTTTTTCCAAAACTGCAAGA
TACCCCTATCCTGCCGTGCCAACCGCAGCCGAGCGGACAAGCAGCTGGCCTTGCGGCAGGGCGCTGTCAT
ACCTGATATCGCCTCGCTCAACGAAGTGCCAAAAATCTTTGAGGGTCTTGGACGCGACGAGAAGCGCGCG
GCAAACGCTCTGCAACAGGAAAACAGCGAAAATGAAAGTCACTCTGGAGTGTTGGTGGAACTCGAGGGTG
ACAACGCGCGCCTAGCCGTACTAAAACGCAGCATCGAGGTCACCCACTTTGCCTACCCGGCACTTAACCT
ACCCCCCAAGGTCATGAGCACAGTCATGAGTGAGCTGATCGTGCGCCGTGCGCAGCCCCTGGAGAGGGAT
GCAAATTTGCAAGAACAAACAGAGGAGGGCCTACCCGCAGTTGGCGACGAGCAGCTAGCGCGCTGGCTTC
AAACGCGCGAGCCTGCCGACTTGGAGGAGCGACGCAAACTAATGATGGCCGCAGTGCTCGTTACCGTGGA
GCTTGAGTGCATGCAGCGGTTCTTTGCTGACCCGGAGATGCAGCGCAAGCTAGAGGAAACATTGCACTAC
ACCTTTCGACAGGGCTACGTACGCCAGGCCTGCAAGATCTCCAACGTGGAGCTCTGCAACCTGGTCTCCT
ACCTTGGAATTTTGCACGAAAACCGCCTTGGGCAAAACGTGCTTCATTCCACGCTCAAGGGCGAGGCGCG
CCGCGACTACGTCCGCGACTGCGTTTACTTATTTCTATGCTACACCTGGCAGACGGCCATGGGCGTTTGG
CAGCAGTGCTTGGAGGAGTGCAACCTCAAGGAGCTGCAGAAACTGCTAAAGCAAAACTTGAAGGACCTAT
GGACGGCCTTCAACGAGCGCTCCGTGGCCGCGCACCTGGCGGACATCATTTTCCCCGAACGCCTGCTTAA
AACCCTGCAACAGGGTCTGCCAGACTTCACCAGTCAAAGCATGTTGCAGAACTTTAGGAACTTTATCCTA
GAGCGCTCAGGAATCTTGCCCGCCACCTGCTGTGCACTTCCTAGCGACTTTGTGCCCATTAAGTACCGCG
AATGCCCTCCGCCGCTTTGGGGCCACTGCTACCTTCTGCAGCTAGCCAACTACCTTGCCTACCACTCTGA
CATAATGGAAGACGTGAGCGGTGACGGTCTACTGGAGTGTCACTGTCGCTGCAACCTATGCACCCCGCAC
CGCTCCCTGGTTTGCAATTCGCAGCTGCTTAACGAAAGTCAAATTATCGGTACCTTTGAGCTGCAGGGTC
CCTCGCCTGACGAAAAGTCCGCGGCTCCGGGGTTGAAACTCACTCCGGGGCTGTGGACGTCGGCTTACCT
TCGCAAATTTGTACCTGAGGACTACCACGCCCACGAGATTAGGTTCTACGAAGACCAATCCCGCCCGCCT
AATGCGGAGCTTACCGCCTGCGTCATTACCCAGGGCCACATTCTTGGCCAATTGCAAGCCATCAACAAAG
CCCGCCAAGAGTTTCTGCTACGAAAGGGACGGGGGGTTTACTTGGACCCCCAGTCCGGCGAGGAGCTCAA
CCCAATCCCCCCGCCGCCGCAGCCCTATCAGCAGCAGCCGCGGGCCCTTGCTTCCCAGGATGGCACCCAA
AAAGAAGCTGCAGCTGCCGCCGCCACCCACGGACGAGGAGGAATACTGGGACAGTCAGGCAGAGGAGGTT
TTGGACGAGGAGGAGGAGGACATGATGGAAGACTGGGAGAGCCTAGACGAGGAAGCTTCCGAGGTCGAAG
AGGTGTCAGACGAAACACCGTCACCCTCGGTCGCATTCCCCTCGCCGGCGCCCCAGAAATCGGCAACCGG
TTCCAGCATGGCTACAACCTCCGCTCCTCAGGCGCCGCCGGCACTGCCCGTTCGCCGACCCAACCGTAGA
TGGGACACCACTGGAACCAGGGCCGGTAAGTCCAAGCAGCCGCCGCCGTTAGCCCAAGAGCAACAACAGC
GCCAAGGCTACCGCTCATGGCGCGGGCACAAGAACGCCATAGTTGCTTGCTTGCAAGACTGTGGGGGCAA
CATCTCCTTCGCCCGCCGCTTTCTTCTCTACCATCACGGCGTGGCCTTCCCCCGTAACATCCTGCATTAC
TACCGTCATCTCTACAGCCCATACTGCACCGGCGGCAGCGGCAGCAACAGCAGCGGCCACACAGAAGCAA
AGGCGACCGGATAGCAAGACTCTGACAAAGCCCAAGAAATCCACAGCGGCGGCAGCAGCAGGAGGAGGAG
CGCTGCGTCTGGCGCCCAACGAACCCGTATCGACCCGCGAGCTTAGAAACAGGATTTTTCCCACTCTGTA
TGCTATATTTCAACAGAGCAGGGGCCAAGAACAAGAGCTGAAAATAAAAAACAGGTCTCTGCGATCCCTC
ACCCGCAGCTGCCTGTATCACAAAAGCGAAGATCAGCTTCGGCGCACGCTGGAAGACGCGGAGGCTCTCT
TCAGTAAATACTGCGCGCTGACTCTTAAGGACTAGTTTCGCGCCCTTTCTCAAATTTAAGCGCGAAAACT
ACGTCATCTCCAGCGGCCACACCCGGCGCCAGCACCTGTTGTCAGCGCCATTATGAGCAAGGAAATTCCC
ACGCCCTACATGTGGAGTTACCAGCCACAAATGGGACTTGCGGCTGGAGCTGCCCAAGACTACTCAACCC
GAATAAACTACATGAGCGCGGGACCCCACATGATATCCCGGGTCAACGGAATACGCGCCCACCGAAACCG
AATTCTCCTGGAACAGGCGGCTATTACCACCACACCTCGTAATAACCTTAATCCCCGTAGTTGGCCCGCT
GCCCTGGTGTACCAGGAAAGTCCCGCTCCCACCACTGTGGTACTTCCCAGAGACGCCCAGGCCGAAGTTC
AGATGACTAACTCAGGGGCGCAGCTTGCGGGCGGCTTTCGTCACAGGGTGCGGTCGCCCGGGCAGGGTAT
AACTCACCTGACAATCAGAGGGCGAGGTATTCAGCTCAACGACGAGTCGGTGAGCTCCTCGCTTGGTCTC
CGTCCGGACGGGACATTTCAGATCGGCGGCGCCGGCCGCTCTTCATTCACGCCTCGTCAGGCAATCCTAA
CTCTGCAGACCTCGTCCTCTGAGCCGCGCTCTGGAGGCATTGGAACTCTGCAATTTATTGAGGAGTTTGT
GCCATCGGTCTACTTTAACCCCTTCTCGGGACCTCCCGGCCACTATCCGGATCAATTTATTCCTAACTTT
GACGCGGTAAAGGACTCGGCGGACGGCTACGACTGAATGTTAAGTGGAGAGGCAGAGCAACTGCGCCTGA
AACACCTGGTCCACTGTCGCCGCCACAAGTGCTTTGCCCGCGACTCCGGTGAGTTTTGCTACTTTGAATT
GCCCGAGGATCATATCGAGGGCCCGGCGCACGGCGTCCGGCTTACCGCCCAGGGAGAGCTTGCCCGTAGC
CTGATTCGGGAGTTTACCCAGCGCCCCCTGCTAGTTGAGCGGGACAGGGGACCCTGTGTTCTCACTGTGA
TTTGCAACTGTCCTAACCCTGGATTACATCAAGATCTTTGTTGCCATCTCTGTGCTGAGTATAATAAATA
CAGAAATTAAAATATACTGGGGCTCCTATCGCCATCCTGTAAACGCCACCGTCTTCACCCGCCCAAGCAA
ACCAAGGCGAACCTTACCTGGTACTTTTAACATCTCTCCCTCTGTGATTTACAACAGTTTCAACCCAGAC
GGAGTGAGTCTACGAGAGAACCTCTCCGAGCTCAGCTACTCCATCAGAAAAAACACCACCCTCCTTACCT
GCCGGGAACGTACGAGTGCGTCACCGGCCGCTGCACCACACCTACCGCCTGACCGTAAACCAGACTTTTT
CCGGACAGACCTCAATAACTCTGTTTACCAGAACAGGAGGTGAGCTTAGAAAACCCTTAGGGTATTAGGC
CAAAGGCGCAGCTACTGTGGGGTTTATGAACAATTCAAGCAACTCTACGGGCTATTCTAATTCAGGTTTC
TCTAGAAATGGACGGAATTATTACAGAGCAGCGCCTGCTAGAAAGACGCAGGGCAGCGGCCGAGCAACAG
CGCATGAATCAAGAGCTCCAAGACATGGTTAACTTGCACCAGTGCAAAAGGGGTATCTTTTGTCTGGTAA
AGCAGGCCAAAGTCACCTACGACAGTAATACCACCGGACACCGCCTTAGCTACAAGTTGCCAACCAAGCG
TCAGAAATTGGTGGTCATGGTGGGAGAAAAGCCCATTACCATAACTCAGCACTCGGTAGAAACCGAAGGC
TGCATTCACTCACCTTGTCAAGGACCTGAGGATCTCTGCACCCTTATTAAGACCCTGTGCGGTCTCAAAG
ATCTTATTCCCTTTAACTAATAAAAAAAAATAATAAAGCATCACTTACTTAAAATCAGTTAGCAAATTTC
TGTCCAGTTTATTCAGCAGCACCTCCTTGCCCTCCTCCCAGCTCTGGTATTGCAGCTTCCTCCTGGCTGC
AAACTTTCTCCACAATCTAAATGGAATGTCAGTTTCCTCCTGTTCCTGTCCATCCGCACCCACTATCTTC
ATGTTGTTGCAGATGAAGCGCGCAAGACCGTCTGAAGATACCTTCAACCCCGTGTATCCATATGACACGG
AAACCGGTCCTCCAACTGTGCCTTTTCTTACTCCTCCCTTTGTATCCCCCAATGGGTTTCAAGAGAGTCC
CCCTGGGGTACTCTCTTTGCGCCTATCCGAACCTCTAGTTACCTCCAATGGCATGCTTGCGCTCAAAATG
GGCAACGGCCTCTCTCTGGACGAGGCCGGCAACCTTACCTCCCAAAATGTAACCACTGTGAGCCCACCTC
TCAAAAAAACCAAGTCAAACATAAACCTGGAAATATCTGCACCCCTCACAGTTACCTCAGAAGCCCTAAC
TGTGGCTGCCGCCGCACCTCTAATGGTCGCGGGCAACACACTCACCATGCAATCACAGGCCCCGCTAACC
GTGCACGACTCCAAACTTAGCATTGCCACCCAAGGACCCCTCACAGTGTCAGAAGGAAAGCTAGCCCTGC
AAACATCAGGCCCCCTCACCACCACCGATAGCAGTACCCTTACTATCACTGCCTCACCCCCTCTAACTAC
TGCCACTGGTAGCTTGGGCATTGACTTGAAAGAGCCCATTTATACACAAAATGGAAAACTAGGACTAAAG
TACGGGGCTCCTTTGCATGTAACAGACGACCTAAACACTTTGACCGTAGCAACTGGTCCAGGTGTGACTA
TTAATAATACTTCCTTGCAAACTAAAGTTACTGGAGCCTTGGGTTTTGATTCACAAGGCAATATGCAACT
TAATGTAGCAGGAGGACTAAGGATTGATTCTCAAAACAGACGCCTTATACTTGATGTTAGTTATCCGTTT
GATGCTCAAAACCAACTAAATCTAAGACTAGGACAGGGCCCTCTTTTTATAAACTCAGCCCACAACTTGG
ATATTAACTACAACAAAGGCCTTTACTTGTTTACAGCTTCAAACAATTCCAAAAAGCTTGAGGTTAACCT
AAGCACTGCCAAGGGGTTGATGTTTGACGCTACAGCCATAGCCATTAATGCAGGAGATGGGCTTGAATTT
GGTTCACCTAATGCACCAAACACAAATCCCCTCAAAACAAAAATTGGCCATGGCCTAGAATTTGATTCAA
ACAAGGCTATGGTTCCTAAACTAGGAACTGGCCTTAGTTTTGACAGCACAGGTGCCATTACAGTAGGAAA
CAAAAATAATGATAAGCTAACTTTGTGGACCACACCAGCTCCATCTCCTAACTGTAGACTAAATGCAGAG
AAAGATGCTAAACTCACTTTGGTCTTAACAAAATGTGGCAGTCAAATACTTGCTACAGTTTCAGTTTTGG
CTGTTAAAGGCAGTTTGGCTCCAATATCTGGAACAGTTCAAAGTGCTCATCTTATTATAAGATTTGACGA
AAATGGAGTGCTACTAAACAATTCCTTCCTGGACCCAGAATATTGGAACTTTAGAAATGGAGATCTTACT
GAAGGCACAGCCTATACAAACGCTGTTGGATTTATGCCTAACCTATCAGCTTATCCAAAATCTCACGGTA
AAACTGCCAAAAGTAACATTGTCAGTCAAGTTTACTTAAACGGAGACAAAACTAAACCTGTAACACTAAC
CATTACACTAAACGGTACACAGGAAACAGGAGACACAACTCCAAGTGCATACTCTATGTCATTTTCATGG
GACTGGTCTGGCCACAACTACATTAATGAAATATTTGCCACATCCTCTTACACTTTTTCATACATTGCCC
AAGAATAAAGAATCGTTTGTGTTATGTTTCAACGTGTTTATTTTTCAATTGCAGAAAATTTCGAATCATT
TTTCATTCAGTAGTATAGCCCCACCACCACATAGCTTATACAGATCACCGTACCTTAATCAAACTCACAG
AACCCTAGTATTCAACCTGCCACCTCCCTCCCAACACACAGAGTACACAGTCCTTTCTCCCCGGCTGGCC
TTAAAAAGCATCATATCATGGGTAACAGACATATTCTTAGGTGTTATATTCCACACGGTTTCCTGTCGAG
CCAAACGCTCATCAGTGATATTAATAAACTCCCCGGGCAGCTCACTTAAGTTCATGTCGCTGTCCAGCTG
CTGAGCCACAGGCTGCTGTCCAACTTGCGGTTGCTTAACGGGCGGCGAAGGAGAAGTCCACGCCTACATG
GGGGTAGAGTCATAATCGTGCATCAGGATAGGGCGGTGGTGCTGCAGCAGCGCGCGAATAAACTGCTGCC
GCCGCCGCTCCGTCCTGCAGGAATACAACATGGCAGTGGTCTCCTCAGCGATGATTCGCACCGCCCGCAG
CATAAGGCGCCTTGTCCTCCGGGCACAGCAGCGCACCCTGATCTCACTTAAATCAGCACAGTAACTGCAG
CACAGCACCACAATATTGTTCAAAATCCCACAGTGCAAGGCGCTGTATCCAAAGCTCATGGCGGGGACCA
CAGAACCCACGTGGCCATCATACCACAAGCGCAGGTAGATTAAGTGGCGACCCCTCATAAACACGCTGGA
CATAAACATTACCTCTTTTGGCATGTTGTAATTCACCACCTCCCGGTACCATATAAACCTCTGATTAAAC
ATGGCGCCATCCACCACCATCCTAAACCAGCTGGCCAAAACCTGCCCGCCGGCTATACACTGCAGGGAAC
CGGGACTGGAACAATGACAGTGGAGAGCCCAGGACTCGTAACCATGGATCATCATGCTCGTCATGATATC
AATGTTGGCACAACACAGGCACACGTGCATACACTTCCTCAGGATTACAAGCTCCTCCCGCGTTAGAACC
ATATCCCAGGGAACAACCCATTCCTGAATCAGCGTAAATCCCACACTGCAGGGAAGACCTCGCACGTAAC
TCACGTTGTGCATTGTCAAAGTGTTACATTCGGGCAGCAGCGGATGATCCTCCAGTATGGTAGCGCGGGT
TTCTGTCTCAAAAGGAGGTAGACGATCCCTACTGTACGGAGTGCGCCGAGACAACCGAGATCGTGTTGGT
CGTAGTGTCATGCCAAATGGAACGCCGGACGTAGTCATATTTCCTGAAGCAAAACCAGGTGCGGGCGTGA
CAAACAGATCTGCGTCTCCGGTCTCGCCGCTTAGATCGCTCTGTGTAGTAGTTGTAGTATATCCACTCTC
TCAAAGCATCCAGGCGCCCCCTGGCTTCGGGTTCTATGTAAACTCCTTCATGCGCCGCTGCCCTGATAAC
ATCCACCACCGCAGAATAAGCCACACCCAGCCAACCTACACATTCGTTCTGCGAGTCACACACGGGAGGA
GCGGGAAGAGCTGGAAGAACCATGTTTTTTTTTTTATTCCAAAAGATTATCCAAAACCTCAAAATGAAGA
TCTATTAAGTGAACGCGCTCCCCTCCGGTGGCGTGGTCAAACTCTACAGCCAAAGAACAGATAATGGCAT
TTGTAAGATGTTGCACAATGGCTTCCAAAAGGCAAACGGCCCTCACGTCCAAGTGGACGTAAAGGCTAAA
CCCTTCAGGGTGAATCTCCTCTATAAACATTCCAGCACCTTCAACCATGCCCAAATAATTCTCATCTCGC
CACCTTCTCAATATATCTCTAAGCAAATCCCGAATATTAAGTCCGGCCATTGTAAAAATCTGCTCCAGAG
CGCCCTCCACCTTCAGCCTCAAGCAGCGAATCATGATTGCAAAAATTCAGGTTCCTCACAGACCTGTATA
AGATTCAAAAGCGGAACATTAACAAAAATACCGCGATCCCGTAGGTCCCTTCGCAGGGCCAGCTGAACAT
AATCGTGCAGGTCTGCACGGACCAGCGCGGCCACTTCCCCGCCAGGAACCATGACAAAAGAACCCACACT
GATTATGACACGCATACTCGGAGCTATGCTAACCAGCGTAGCCCCGATGTAAGCTTGTTGCATGGGCGGC
GATATAAAATGCAAGGTGCTGCTCAAAAAATCAGGCAAAGCCTCGCGCAAAAAAGAAAGCACATCGTAGT
CATGCTCATGCAGATAAAGGCAGGTAAGCTCCGGAACCACCACAGAAAAAGACACCATTTTTCTCTCAAA
CATGTCTGCGGGTTTCTGCATAAACACAAAATAAAATAACAAAAAAACATTTAAACATTAGAAGCCTGTC
TTACAACAGGAAAAACAACCCTTATAAGCATAAGACGGACTACGGCCATGCCGGCGTGACCGTAAAAAAA
CTGGTCACCGTGATTAAAAAGCACCACCGACAGCTCCTCGGTCATGTCCGGAGTCATAATGTAAGACTCG
GTAAACACATCAGGTTGATTCACATCGGTCAGTGCTAAAAAGCGACCGAAATAGCCCGGGGGAATACATA
CCCGCAGGCGTAGAGACAACATTACAGCCCCCATAGGAGGTATAACAAAATTAATAGGAGAGAAAAACAC
ATAAACACCTGAAAAACCCTCCTGCCTAGGCAAAATAGCACCCTCCCGCTCCAGAACAACATACAGCGCT
TCCACAGCGGCAGCCATAACAGTCAGCCTTACCAGTAAAAAAGAAAACCTATTAAAAAAACACCACTCGA
CACGGCACCAGCTCAATCAGTCACAGTGTAAAAAAGGGCCAAGTGCAGAGCGAGTATATATAGGACTAAA
AAATGACGTAACGGTTAAAGTCCACAAAAAACACCCAGAAAACCGCACGCGAACCTACGCCCAGAAACGA
AAGCCAAAAAACCCACAACTTCCTCAAATCGTCACTTCCGTTTTCCCACGTTACGTCACTTCCCATTTTA
AGAAAACTACAATTCCCAACACATACAAGTTACTCCGCCCTAAAACCTACGTCACCCGCCCCGTTCCCAC
GCCCCGCGCCACGTCACAAACTCCACCCCCTCATTATCATATTGGCTTCAATCCAAAATAAGGTATATTA
TTGATGATGTTAATTAATTTAAATCCGCATGCGATATCGAGCTCTCCCGGGAATTCGGATCTGCGACGCG
AGGCTGGATGGCCTTCCCCATTATGATTCTTCTCGCTTCCGGCGGCATCGGGATGCCCGCGTTGCAGGCC
ATGCTGTCCAGGCAGGTAGATGACGACCATCAGGGACAGCTTCAAGGCCAGCAAAAGGCCAGGAACCGTA
AAAAGGCCGCGTTGCTGGCGTTTTTCCATAGGCTCCGCCCCCCTGACGAGCATCACAAAAATCGACGCTC
AAGTCAGAGGTGGCGAAACCCGACAGGACTATAAAGATACCAGGCGTTTCCCCCTGGAAGCTCCCTCGTG
CGCTCTCCTGTTCCGACCCTGCCGCTTACCGGATACCTGTCCGCCTTTCTCCCTTCGGGAAGCGTGGCGC
TTTCTCATAGCTCACGCTGTAGGTATCTCAGTTCGGTGTAGGTCGTTCGCTCCAAGCTGGGCTGTGTGCA
CGAACCCCCCGTTCAGCCCGACCGCTGCGCCTTATCCGGTAACTATCGTCTTGAGTCCAACCCGGTAAGA
CACGACTTATCGCCACTGGCAGCAGCCACTGGTAACAGGATTAGCAGAGCGAGGTATGTAGGCGGTGCTA
CAGAGTTCTTGAAGTGGTGGCCTAACTACGGCTACACTAGAAGGACAGTATTTGGTATCTGCGCTCTGCT
GAAGCCAGTTACCTTCGGAAAAAGAGTTGGTAGCTCTTGATCCGGCAAACAAACCACCGCTGGTAGCGGT
GGTTTTTTTGTTTGCAAGCAGCAGATTACGCGCAGAAAAAAAGGATCTCAAGAAGATCCTTTGATCTTTT
CTACGGGGTCTGACGCTCAGTGGAACGAAAACTCACGTTAAGGGATTTTGGTCATGAGATTATCAAAAAG
GATCTTCACCTAGATCCTTTTAAATCAATCTAAAGTATATATGAGTAAACTTGGTCTGACAGTTACCAAT
GCTTAATCAGTGAGGCACCTATCTCAGCGATCTGTCTATTTCGTTCATCCATAGTTGCCTGACTCCCCGT
CGTGTAGATAACTACGATACGGGAGGGCTTACCATCTGGCCCCAGTGCTGCAATGATACCGCGAGACCCA
CGCTCACCGGCTCCAGATTTATCAGCAATAAACCAGCCAGCCGGAAGGGCCGAGCGCAGAAGTGGTCCTG
CAACTTTATCCGCCTCCATCCAGTCTATTAATTGTTGCCGGGAAGCTAGAGTAAGTAGTTCGCCAGTTAA
TAGTTTGCGCAACGTTGTTGCCATTGCTACAGGCATCGTGGTGTCACGCTCGTCGTTTGGTATGGCTTCA
TTCAGCTCCGGTTCCCAACGATCAAGGCGAGTTACATGATCCCCCATGTTGTGCAAAAAAGCGGTTAGCT
CCTTCGGTCCTCCGATCGTTGTCAGAAGTAAGTTGGCCGCAGTGTTATCACTCATGGTTATGGCAGCACT
GCATAATTCTCTTACTGTCATGCCATCCGTAAGATGCTTTTCTGTGACTGGTGAGTACTCAACCAAGTCA
TTCTGAGAATAGTGTATGCGGCGACCGAGTTGCTCTTGCCCGGCGTCAACACGGGATAATACCGCGCCAC
ATAGCAGAACTTTAAAAGTGCTCATCATTGGAAAACGTTCTTCGGGGCGAAAACTCTCAAGGATCTTACC
GCTGTTGAGATCCAGTTCGATGTAACCCACTCGTGCACCCAACTGATCTTCAGCATCTTTTACTTTCACC
AGCGTTTCTGGGTGAGCAAAAACAGGAAGGCAAAATGCCGCAAAAAAGGGAATAAGGGCGACACGGAAAT
GTTGAATACTCATACTCTTCCTTTTTCAATATTATTGAAGCATTTATCAGGGTTATTGTCTCATGAGCGG
ATACATATTTGAATGTATTTAGAAAAATAAACAAATAGGGGTTCCGCGCACATTTCCCCGAAAAGTGCCA
CCTGACGTCTAAGAAACCATTATTATCATGACATTAACCTATAAAAATAGGCGTATCACGAGGCCCTTTC
GTCTTCAAGAATTGGATCCGAATTCCCGGGAGAGCTCGATATCGCATGCGGATTTAAATTAATTAA
